>Addgene plasmid #203280 | A*02:11:01 | addgene full sequence | sequence record 399850 | Addgene NGS Result
GACGGATCGGGAGATCTCCCGATCCCCTATGGTGCACTCTCAGTACAATCTGCTCTGATGCCGCATAGTT
AAGCCAGTATCTGCTCCCTGCTTGTGTGTTGGAGGTCGCTGAGTAGTGCGCGAGCAAAATTTAAGCTACA
ACAAGGCAAGGCTTGACCGACAATTGCATGAAGAATCTGCTTAGGGTTAGGCGTTTTGCGCTGCTTCGCG
ATGTACGGGCCAGATATACGCGTTGACATTGATTATTGACTAGTTATTAATAGTAATCAATTACGGGGTC
ATTAGTTCATAGCCCATATATGGAGTTCCGCGTTACATAACTTACGGTAAATGGCCCGCCTGGCTGACCG
CCCAACGACCCCCGCCCATTGACGTCAATAATGACGTATGTTCCCATAGTAACGCCAATAGGGACTTTCC
ATTGACGTCAATGGGTGGAGTATTTACGGTAAACTGCCCACTTGGCAGTACATCAAGTGTATCATATGCC
AAGTACGCCCCCTATTGACGTCAATGACGGTAAATGGCCCGCCTGGCATTATGCCCAGTACATGACCTTA
TGGGACTTTCCTACTTGGCAGTACATCTACGTATTAGTCATCGCTATTACCATGGTGATGCGGTTTTGGC
AGTACATCAATGGGCGTGGATAGCGGTTTGACTCACGGGGATTTCCAAGTCTCCACCCCATTGACGTCAA
TGGGAGTTTGTTTTGGCACCAAAATCAACGGGACTTTCCAAAATGTCGTAACAACTCCGCCCCATTGACG
CAAATGGGCGGTAGGCGTGTACGGTGGGAGGTCTATATAAGCAGAGCTCTCTGGCTAACTAGAGAACCCA
CTGCTTACTGGCTTATCGAAATTAATACGACTCACTATAGGGAGACCCAAGCTGGCTAGCGTTTAAACTT
AAGCTTGGTACCGAGCTCGGATCCATGGCCGTCATGGCGCCCCGAACCCTCGTCCTGCTACTCTCGGGGG
CTCTGGCCCTGACCCAGACCTGGGCGGGCTCTCACTCCATGAGGTATTTCTTCACATCCGTGTCCCGGCC
CGGCCGCGGGGAGCCCCGCTTCATCGCAGTGGGCTACGTGGACGACACGCAGTTCGTGCGGTTCGACAGC
GACGCCGCGAGCCAGAGGATGGAGCCGCGGGCGCCGTGGATAGAGCAGGAGGGTCCGGAGTATTGGGACG
GGGAGACACGGAAAGTGAAGGCCCACTCACAGATTGACCGAGTGGACCTGGGGACCCTGCGCGGCTACTA
CAACCAGAGCGAGGCCGGTTCTCACACCGTCCAGAGGATGTATGGCTGCGACGTGGGGTCGGACTGGCGC
TTCCTCCGCGGGTACCACCAGTACGCCTACGACGGCAAGGATTACATCGCCCTGAAAGAGGACCTGCGCT
CTTGGACCGCGGCGGACATGGCAGCTCAGACCACCAAGCACAAGTGGGAGGCGGCCCATGTGGCGGAGCA
GTTGAGAGCCTACCTGGAGGGCACGTGCGTGGAGTGGCTCCGCAGATACCTGGAGAACGGGAAGGAGACG
CTGCAGCGCACGGACGCCCCCAAAACGCATATGACTCACCACGCTGTCTCTGACCATGAAGCCACCCTGA
GGTGCTGGGCCCTGAGCTTCTACCCTGCGGAGATCACACTGACCTGGCAGCGGGATGGGGAGGACCAGAC
CCAGGACACGGAGCTCGTGGAGACCAGGCCTGCAGGGGATGGAACCTTCCAGAAGTGGGCGGCTGTGGTG
GTGCCTTCTGGACAGGAGCAGAGATACACCTGCCATGTGCAGCATGAGGGTTTGCCCAAGCCCCTCACCC
TGAGATGGGAGCCGTCTTCCCAGCCCACCATCCCCATCGTGGGCATCATTGCTGGCCTGGTTCTCTTTGG
AGCTGTGATCACTGGAGCTGTGGTCGCTGCTGTGATGTGGAGGAGGAAGAGCTCAGATAGAAAAGGAGGG
AGCTACTCTCAGGCTGCAAGCAGTGACAGTGCCCAGGGCTCTGATGTGTCTCTCACAGCTTGTAAAGTGT
GAGAATTCTGCAGATATCCAGCACAGTGGCGGCCGCTCGAGTCTAGAGGGCCCGTTTAAACCCGCTGATC
AGCCTCGACTGTGCCTTCTAGTTGCCAGCCATCTGTTGTTTGCCCCTCCCCCGTGCCTTCCTTGACCCTG
GAAGGTGCCACTCCCACTGTCCTTTCCTAATAAAATGAGGAAATTGCATCGCATTGTCTGAGTAGGTGTC
ATTCTATTCTGGGGGGTGGGGTGGGGCAGGACAGCAAGGGGGAGGATTGGGAAGACAATAGCAGGCATGC
TGGGGATGCGGTGGGCTCTATGGCTTCTGAGGCGGAAAGAACCAGCTGGGGCTCTAGGGGGTATCCCC
[124 nt withheld, positions 2379-2502]
C
[91 nt withheld, positions 2504-2594]
A
[49 nt withheld, positions 2596-2644]
CCTTTGACGTTGGAGTCCACGTTCTTT
[37 nt withheld, positions 2672-2708]
ACCCTATCTCGGTCTATTCTTTTGATTTATAAGGGATTTTGCCGATTTCGGCCTATTGGTTAAAAAATGA
GCTGATTTAACAAAAATTTAACGCGAATTAATTCTGTGGAATGTGTGTCAGTTAGGGTGTGGAAAGTCCC
CAGGCTCCCCAGCAGGCAGAAGTATGCAAAGCATGCATCTCAATTAGTCAGCAACCAGGTGTGGAAAGTC
CCCAGGCTCCCCAGCAGGCAGAAGTATGCAAAGCATGCATCTCAATTAGTCAGCAACCATAGTCCCGCCC
CTAACTCCGCCCATCCCGCCCCTAACTCCGCCCAGTTCCGCCCATTCTCCGCCCCATGGCTGACTAATTT
TTTTTATTTATGCAGAGGCCGAGGCCGCCTCTGCCTCTGAGCTATTCCAGAAGTAGTGAGGAGGCTTTTT
TGGAGGCCTAGGCTTTTGCAAAAAGCTCCCGGGAGCTTGTATATCCATTTTCGGATCTGATCAAGAGACA
GGATGAGGATCGTTTCGCATGATTGAACAAGATGGATTGCACGCAGGTTCTCCGGCCGCTTGGGTGGAGA
GGCTATTCGGCTATGACTGGGCACAACAGACAATCGGCTGCTCTGATGCCGCCGTGTTCCGGCTGTCAGC
GCAGGGGCGCCCGGTTCTTTTTGTCAAGACCGACCTGTCCGGTGCCCTGAATGAACTGCAGGACGAGGCA
GCGCGGCTATCGTGGCTGGCCACGACGGGCGTTCCTTGCGCAGCTGTGCTCGACGTTGTCACTGAAGCGG
GAAGGGACTGGCTGCTATTGGGCGAAGTGCCGGGGCAGGATCTCCTGTCATCTCACCTTGCTCCTGCCGA
GAAAGTATCCATCATGGCTGATGCAATGCGGCGGCTGCATACGCTTGATCCGGCTACCTGCCCATTCGAC
CACCAAGCGAAACATCGCATCGAGCGAGCACGTACTCGGATGGAAGCCGGTCTTGTCGATCAGGATGATC
TGGACGAAGAGCATCAGGGGCTCGCGCCAGCCGAACTGTTCGCCAGGCTCAAGGCGCGCATGCCCGACGG
CGAGGATCTCGTCGTGACCCATGGCGATGCCTGCTTGCCGAATATCATGGTGGAAAATGGCCGCTTTTCT
GGATTCATCGACTGTGGCCGGCTGGGTGTGGCGGACCGCTATCAGGACATAGCGTTGGCTACCCGTGATA
TTGCTGAAGAGCTTGGCGGCGAATGGGCTGACCGCTTCCTCGTGCTTTACGGTATCGCCGCTCCCGATTC
GCAGCGCATCGCCTTCTATCGCCTTCTTGACGAGTTCTTCTGAGCGGGACTCTGGGGTTCGAAATGACCG
ACCAAGCGACGCCCAACCTGCCATCACGAGATTTCGATTCCACCGCCGCCTTCTATGAAAGGTTGGGCTT
CGGAATCGTTTTCCGGGACGCCGGCTGGATGATCCTCCAGCGCGGGGATCTCATGCTGGAGTTCTTCGCC
CACCCCAACTTGTTTATTGCAGCTTATAATGGTTACAAATAAAGCAATAGCATCACAAATTTCACAAATA
AAGCATTTTTTTCACTGCATTCTAGTTGTGGTTTGTCCAAACTCATCAATGTATCTTATCATGTCTGTAT
ACCGTCGACCTCTAGCTAGAGCTTGGCGTAATCATGGTCATAGCTGTTTCCTGTGTGAAATTGTTATCCG
CTCACAATTCCACACAACATACGAGCCGGAAGCATAAAGTGTAAAGCCTGGGGTGCCTAATGAGTGAGCT
AACTCACATTAATTGCGTTGCGCTCACTGCCCGCTTTCCAGTCGGGAAACCTGTCGTGCCAGCTGCATTA
ATGAATCGGCCAACGCGCGGGGAGAGGCGGTTTGCGTATTGGGCGCTCTTCCGCTTCCTCGCTCACTGAC
TCGCTGCGCTCGGTCGTTCGGCTGCGGCGAGCGGTATCAGCTCACTCAAAGGCGGTAATACGGTTATCCA
CAGAATCAGGGGATAACGCAGGAAAGAACATGTGAGCAAAAGGCCAGCAAAAGGCCAGGAACCGTAAAAA
GGCCGCGTTGCTGGCGTTTTTCCATAGGCTCCGCCCCCCTGACGAGCATCACAAAAATCGACGCTCAAGT
CAGAGGTGGCGAAACCCGACAGGACTATAAAGATACCAGGCGTTTCCCCCTGGAAGCTCCCTCGTGCGCT
CTCCTGTTCCGACCCTGCCGCTTACCGGATACCTGTCCGCCTTTCTCCCTTCGGGAAGCGTGGCGCTTTC
TCATAGCTCACGCTGTAGGTATCTCAGTTCGGTGTAGGTCGTTCGCTCCAAGCTGGGCTGTGTGCACGAA
CCCCCCGTTCAGCCCGACCGCTGCGCCTTATCCGGTAACTATCGTCTTGAGTCCAACCCGGTAAGACACG
ACTTATCGCCACTGGCAGCAGCCACTGGTAACAGGATTAGCAGAGCGAGGTATGTAGGCGGTGCTACAGA
GTTCTTGAAGTGGTGGCCTAACTACGGCTACACTAGAAGAACAGTATTTGGTATCTGCGCTCTGCTGAAG
CCAGTTACCTTCGGAAAAAGAGTTGGTAGCTCTTGATCCGGCAAACAAACCACCGCTGGTAGCGGTGGTT
TTTTTGTTTGCAAGCAGCAGATTACGCGCAGAAAAAAAGGATCTCAAGAAGATCCTTTGATCTTTTCTAC
GGGGTCTGACGCTCAGTGGAACGAAAACTCACGTTAAGGGATTTTGGTCATGAGATTATCAAAAAGGATC
TTCACCTAGATCCTTTTAAATTAAAAATGAAGTTTTAAATCAATCTAAAGTATATATGAGTAAACTTGGT
CTGACAGTTACCAATGCTTAATCAGTGAGGCACCTATCTCAGCGATCTGTCTATTTCGTTCATCCATAGT
TGCCTGACTCCCCGTCGTGTAGATAACTACGATACGGGAGGGCTTACCATCTGGCCCCAGTGCTGCAATG
ATACCGCGAGACCCACGCTCACCGGCTCCAGATTTATCAGCAATAAACCAGCCAGCCGGAAGGGCCGAGC
GCAGAAGTGGTCCTGCAACTTTATCCGCCTCCATCCAGTCTATTAATTGTTGCCGGGAAGCTAGAGTAAG
TAGTTCGCCAGTTAATAGTTTGCGCAACGTTGTTGCCATTGCTACAGGCATCGTGGTGTCACGCTCGTCG
TTTGGTATGGCTTCATTCAGCTCCGGTTCCCAACGATCAAGGCGAGTTACATGATCCCCCATGTTGTGCA
AAAAAGCGGTTAGCTCCTTCGGTCCTCCGATCGTTGTCAGAAGTAAGTTGGCCGCAGTGTTATCACTCAT
GGTTATGGCAGCACTGCATAATTCTCTTACTGTCATGCCATCCGTAAGATGCTTTTCTGTGACTGGTGAG
TACTCAACCAAGTCATTCTGAGAATAGTGTATGCGGCGACCGAGTTGCTCTTGCCCGGCGTCAATACGGG
ATAATACCGCGCCACATAGCAGAACTTTAAAAGTGCTCATCATTGGAAAACGTTCTTCGGGGCGAAAACT
CTCAAGGATCTTACCGCTGTTGAGATCCAGTTCGATGTAACCCACTCGTGCACCCAACTGATCTTCAGCA
TCTTTTACTTTCACCAGCGTTTCTGGGTGAGCAAAAACAGGAAGGCAAAATGCCGCAAAAAAGGGAATAA
GGGCGACACGGAAATGTTGAATACTCATACTCTTCCTTTTTCAATATTATTGAAGCATTTATCAGGGTTA
TTGTCTCATGAGCGGATACATATTTGAATGTATTTAGAAAAATAAACAAATAGGGGTTCCGCGCACATTT
CCCCGAAAAGTGCCACCTGACGTC
Features (pLannotate 1.2.2; 20 found; start..end, strand, type, name):
     28..80      -  misc_feature   bom (fragment): basis of mobility region from pBR322
    235..614     +  enhancer       CMV enhancer: human cytomegalovirus immediate early enhancer
    615..818     +  promoter       CMV promoter: human cytomegalovirus (CMV) immediate early promoter
    814..847     +  LTR            5' LTR (truncated) (fragment): truncated 5' long terminal repeat (LTR) from HIV-1
    863..881     +  promoter       T7 promoter: promoter for bacteriophage T7 RNA polymerase
    935..2029    +  CDS            HLA-A: HLAA_HUMAN - Also known as HLAA. Experimental evidence at protein level: Swiss-Prot protein existence level 1. Allele A*74:01: Presents immunodominant HIV-1 epitopes derived from gag-pol (GQMVHQAISPR, QIYPGIKVR) and rev (RQIHSISER), carrying an aliphatic residue at position 2 and Arg anchor residue at the C-terminus. May contribute to viral load control in chronic HIV-1 infection. From Homo sapiens (Human).
   2109..2333    +  polyA_signal   bGH poly(A) signal: bovine growth hormone polyadenylation signal
   2337..2358    +  promoter       SV40 promoter (fragment): SV40 enhancer and early promoter
   2379..2807    +  rep_origin     f1 ori (sequence partly withheld): f1 bacteriophage origin of replication; arrow indicates direction of (+) strand synthesis
   2821..3150    +  promoter       SV40 promoter: SV40 enhancer and early promoter
   3217..4008    +  CDS            neo: KKA2_KLEPN - Also known as kan, nptII. Experimental evidence at protein level: Swiss-Prot protein existence level 1. Resistance to kanamycin, neomycin, paromomycin, ribostamycin, butirosin and gentamicin B. From Klebsiella pneumoniae.
   4032..4190    +  CDS            ble (fragment): BLE_KLEPN - Experimental evidence at protein level: Swiss-Prot protein existence level 1. Binding protein with a strong affinity to the bleomycin family of antibiotics. Binds to CL990; an antimitotic-antibiotic compound. From Klebsiella pneumoniae.
   4185..4306    +  polyA_signal   SV40 poly(A) signal: SV40 polyadenylation signal
   4379..4395    -  protein_bind   lac operator: The lac repressor binds to the lac operator to inhibit transcription in E. coli. This inhibition can be relieved by adding lactose or isopropyl-β-D-thiogalactopyranoside (IPTG). lac repressor encoded by lacI
   4403..4433    -  promoter       lac promoter: promoter for the E. coli lac operon
   4448..4469    -  protein_bind   CAP binding site: CAP binding activates transcription in the presence of cAMP. E. coli catabolite activator protein
   4482..4574    -  CDS            lacI (fragment): lac repressor; lacI; The lac repressor binds to the lac operator to inhibit transcription in E. coli. This inhibition can be relieved by adding lactose or isopropyl-β-D-thiogalactopyranoside (IPTG).
   4757..5345    -  rep_origin     ori: high-copy-number ColE1/pMB1/pBR322/pUC origin of replication
   5516..6376    -  CDS            AmpR: β-lactamase; bla; confers resistance to ampicillin, carbenicillin, and related antibiotics
   6377..6481    -  promoter       AmpR promoter: bla
