[The description below was written by a language model from this plasmid's Addgene catalogue record and pLannotate feature annotations shown in this document.]
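Description:
A*02:11:01 is a mammalian expression plasmid built on the pcDNA-3 backbone that carries the human HLA-A class I heavy chain in its A*02:11:01 allelic form, cloned between BamHI and EcoRI sites. The sequenced plasmid is about 6.5 kb. It is propagated in E. coli through a high-copy ColE1/pUC-type origin with ampicillin selection provided by the β-lactamase gene and its native promoter. An f1 origin is also present, which in principle allows single-stranded DNA production.

The HLA-A coding sequence, roughly 1.1 kb, sits downstream of the human cytomegalovirus immediate-early enhancer and promoter and is terminated by the bovine growth hormone polyadenylation signal, an arrangement that gives strong constitutive transcription in most mammalian cell lines. A T7 promoter lies between the CMV promoter and the insert and can be used for in vitro transcription or as a sequencing priming site. No epitope tag or reporter is annotated on the insert. A second cassette, consisting of the SV40 enhancer/early promoter, the neomycin phosphotransferase gene and an SV40 poly(A) signal, permits G418 selection of stably transfected cells. Several short fragment calls in the automated annotation (a truncated HIV-1 LTR piece, ble, lacI, bom and lac promoter/operator remnants) appear to be backbone remnants or partial sequence matches rather than functional units. The allele-specific text attached to the HLA-A feature is generic database commentary and does not describe this allele.

The stated purpose is overexpression of a single HLA allele. The associated publication title concerns a large peptidome dataset for improving HLA class I epitope prediction, which suggests the plasmid belongs to a set of single-allele constructs for profiling allele-specific peptide ligands.
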