Addgene plasmid #203280: A*02:11:01
Purpose: Overexpress HLA allele
Depositing lab: Derin Keskin & Catherine Wu. Depositing organization: Dana-Farber Cancer Institute. Publication: A large peptidome dataset improves HLA class I epitope prediction across most of the human population. Sarkizova S, Klaeger S, Le PM, Li LW, Oliveira G, Keshishian H, Hartigan CR, Zhang W, Braun DA, Ligon KL, Bachireddy P, Zervantonakis IK, Rosenbluth JM, Ouspenskaia T, Law T, Justesen S, Stevens J, Lane WJ, Eisenhaure T, Lan Zhang G, Clauser KR, Hacohen N, Carr SA, Wu CJ, Keskin DB. Nat Biotechnol. 2020 Feb;38(2):199-209. doi: 10.1038/s41587-019-0322-9. Epub 2019 Dec 16. PubMed 31844290.
Backbone
  Vector backbone: pcDNA-3
  Vector type: Mammalian Expression
Growth in bacteria
  Bacterial resistance: Ampicillin, 100 μg/mL
  Growth temperature: 37°C
  Growth strain: NEB Stable
  Copy number: High Copy
Gene/Insert
  Gene/Insert name: A*02:11:01
  Species: H. sapiens (human)
  Entrez Gene: HLA-A (a.k.a. HLAA)
  Cloning method: Restriction Enzyme; 5′ cloning site BamHI (unknown if destroyed); 3′ cloning site EcoRI (unknown if destroyed)
  Sequencing primers: 5′ unknown
Terms and licenses: Academic/Nonprofit Terms; Industry Terms: Not Available to Industry
Depositor comments: Shortname from TIGL: K35
How to cite: A*02:11:01 was a gift from Derin Keskin & Catherine Wu (Addgene plasmid # 203280 ; http://n2t.net/addgene:203280 ; RRID:Addgene_203280)
