>Addgene plasmid #203280 | A*02:11:01 | depositor partial sequence | sequence record 394206 | HLA:HLA00016 A*02:11:01 1098 bp (K35)
ATGGCCGTCATGGCGCCCCGAACCCTCGTCCTGCTACTCTCGGGGGCTCTGGCCCTGACCCAGACCTGGG
CGGGCTCTCACTCCATGAGGTATTTCTTCACATCCGTGTCCCGGCCCGGCCGCGGGGAGCCCCGCTTCAT
CGCAGTGGGCTACGTGGACGACACGCAGTTCGTGCGGTTCGACAGCGACGCCGCGAGCCAGAGGATGGAG
CCGCGGGCGCCGTGGATAGAGCAGGAGGGTCCGGAGTATTGGGACGGGGAGACACGGAAAGTGAAGGCCC
ACTCACAGATTGACCGAGTGGACCTGGGGACCCTGCGCGGCTACTACAACCAGAGCGAGGCCGGTTCTCA
CACCGTCCAGAGGATGTATGGCTGCGACGTGGGGTCGGACTGGCGCTTCCTCCGCGGGTACCACCAGTAC
GCCTACGACGGCAAGGATTACATCGCCCTGAAAGAGGACCTGCGCTCTTGGACCGCGGCGGACATGGCAG
CTCAGACCACCAAGCACAAGTGGGAGGCGGCCCATGTGGCGGAGCAGTTGAGAGCCTACCTGGAGGGCAC
GTGCGTGGAGTGGCTCCGCAGATACCTGGAGAACGGGAAGGAGACGCTGCAGCGCACGGACGCCCCCAAA
ACGCATATGACTCACCACGCTGTCTCTGACCATGAAGCCACCCTGAGGTGCTGGGCCCTGAGCTTCTACC
CTGCGGAGATCACACTGACCTGGCAGCGGGATGGGGAGGACCAGACCCAGGACACGGAGCTCGTGGAGAC
CAGGCCTGCAGGGGATGGAACCTTCCAGAAGTGGGCGGCTGTGGTGGTGCCTTCTGGACAGGAGCAGAGA
TACACCTGCCATGTGCAGCATGAGGGTTTGCCCAAGCCCCTCACCCTGAGATGGGAGCCGTCTTCCCAGC
CCACCATCCCCATCGTGGGCATCATTGCTGGCCTGGTTCTCTTTGGAGCTGTGATCACTGGAGCTGTGGT
CGCTGCTGTGATGTGGAGGAGGAAGAGCTCAGATAGAAAAGGAGGGAGCTACTCTCAGGCTGCAAGCAGT
GACAGTGCCCAGGGCTCTGATGTGTCTCTCACAGCTTGTAAAGTGTGA
